>Addgene plasmid #222587 | pSF503 | addgene full sequence | sequence record 450455 | Addgene NGS Result
GGAGCGCAAAAAACCCCGCCCCTGACAGGGCGGGGTTTTTTCGCGATCGGAGTCGATAAGCTTCGGAGAA
TATGGAGCTTCATCGAATCACCGGCAGTAAGCGAAGGAGAATGTGAAGCCAGGGGTGTATAGCCGTCGGC
GAAATAGCATGCCATTAACCTAGGTACAGAAGTCCAATTGCTTCCGATCTGGTAAAAGATTCACGAGATA
GTACCTTCTCCGAAGTAGGTAGAGCGAGTACCCGGCGCGTAAGCTCCCTAATTGGCCCATCCGGCATCTG
TAGGGCGTCCAAATATCGTGCCTCTCCTGCTTTGCCCGGTGTATGAAACCGGAAAGGCCGCTCAGGAGCT
GGCCAGCGGCGCAGACCGGGAACACAAGCTGGCAGTCGACCCATCCGGTGCTCTGCACTCGACCTGCTGA
GGTCCCTCAGTCCCTGGTAGGCAGCTTTGCCCCGTCTGTCCGCCCGGTGTGTCGGCGGGGTTGACAAGGT
CGTTGCGTCAGTCCAACATTTGTTGCCATATTTTCCTGCTCTCCCCACCAGCTGCTCTTTTCTTTTCTCT
TTCTTTTCCCATCTTCAGTATATTCATCTTCCCATCCAAGAACCTTTATTTCCCCTAAGTAAGTACTTTG
CTACATCCATACTCCATCCTTCCCATCCCTTATTCCTTTGAACCTTTCAGTTCGAGCTTTCCCACTTCAT
CGCAGCTTGACTAACAGCTACCCCGCTTGAGCAGACATCACCGAATTCACCATGTCTAGACTGGACAAGA
GCAAAGTCATAAACGGCGCTCTGGAATTACTCAATGGAGTCGGTATCGAAGGCCTGACGACAAGGAAACT
CGCTCAAAAGCTGGGAGTTGAGCAGCCTACCCTGTACTGGCACGTGAAGAACAAGCGGGCCCTGCTCGAT
GCCCTGCCAATCGAGATGCTGGACAGGCATCATACCCACTTCTGCCCCCTGGAAGGCGAGTCATGGCAAG
ACTTTCTGCGGAACAACGCCAAGTCATTCCGCTGTGCTCTCCTCTCACATCGCGACGGGGCTAAAGTGCA
TCTCGGCACCCGCCCAACAGAGAAACAGTACGAAACCCTGGAAAATCAGCTCGCGTTCCTGTGTCAGCAA
GGCTTCTCCCTGGAGAACGCACTGTACGCTCTGTCCGCCGTGGGCCACTTTACACTGGGCTGCGTATTGG
AGGAACAGGAGCATCAAGTAGCAAAAGAGGAAAGAGAGACACCTACCACCGATTCTATGCCCCCACTTCT
GAGACAAGCAATTGAGCTGTTCGACCGGCAGGGAGCCGAACCTGCCTTCCTTTTCGGCCTGGAACTAATC
ATATGTGGCCTGGAGAAACAGCTAAAGTGCGAAAGCGGCGGGCCGGCCGACGCCCTTGACGATTTTGACT
TAGACATGCTCCCAGCCGATGCCCTTGACGACTTTGACCTTGATATGCTGCCTGCTGACGCTCTTGACGA
TTTTGACCTTGACATGCTCCCCGGGTAACTAAGTAAGGATCCACTAGTACAGCAGAAGAATCTCTCTCCG
CTGTTGCTTCAGTGTCTGCCATGCATTAACTTCATCCTACTGTCCTACCCGCAGTACCCATTCACATTTG
CGGCAGATACCAGGTTGTTTTCTATTCCCTCGGTTCTTCAGTTCTTCAGATATTACATTACTCGAGAAAT
TGGCGGCGATGCAGGAGTTTGGTTGGTTTTAATTGTTTCAGTCTCCTTGACCTGATTTGTATGACATGCA
ATGTTTCGACGGATGACTATCTCGGTGAATATACGTCATGAATCATGCGGCCGCGCGTATCACGAGGCCC
TTTCGACTTCACTCGAGTTTACCACTCCCTATCAGTGATAGAGAAAAGTGAAAGTCGAGTTTACCACTCC
CTATCAGTGATAGAGAAAAGTGAAAGTCGAGTTTACCACTCCCTATCAGTGATAGAGAAAAGTGAAAGTC
GAGTTTACCACTCCCTATCAGTGATAGAGAAAAGTGAAAGTCGAGTTTACCACTCCCTATCAGTGATAGA
GAAAAGTGAAAGTCGAGTTTACCACTCCCTATCAGTGATAGAGAAAAGTGAAAGTCGAGTTTACCACTCC
CTATCAGTGATAGAGAAAAGTGAAAGTCGAGCTCCCCATCTTCAGTATATTCATCTTCCCATCCAAGAAC
CTTTATTTCCCCTAAGTAAGTACTTTGCTACATCCATACTCCATCCTTCCCATCCCTTATTCCTTTGAAC
CTTTCAGTTCGAGCTTTCCCACTTCATCGCAGCTTGACTAACAGCTACCCCGCTTGAGCAGACATCACCG
TTTAAACACCATGGCCAGCACAATAGCACGCACTGAGGAACGCCAGAATGCTGGGTGAGTTTTGCGGTCT
GCCTCTCTGACATCACACCCCTCCTCCCACTCCCGTCCCTCCTGCCCGCCGCCCAGACGTGAGGATTCAC
CACCCACGACTCTCCATAACAAGCCCCGTCGCCCAAACATTCACTGGCAGGCTTCCCGCTTTCCATTATT
CTTCAATTCGTCACCAGGATTACTCCTTCGGGCTTAACGAAAGGACTATCCTTCTGACTCACCACCAACC
CTCACTGCCCCTCCTGCATGCTGTAGCGGACTGCGGGCACCGACCTGCATCATCGATCTACACCCGATCC
CTGTGACATTATATTCGTCAAGCTATAGCCTAGCTAACATGGATGTTTTACGTAGCACCATGGAGCTCAA
AGATGACACTGTCATCATAGTACTGGGTGCCTCCGGAGATCTTGCAAAGAAGAAAACCGTCAGTGACGAC
CCCCTGATTCATGTTGACCTGACAGAAAGCTAACCTTTTACAGTTCCCGGCCCTTTTCGGCCTTGTATGT
CCTCTCCCAGATCCAATTGCAGTTTGACTCACCAGTATGGTTGCTGATTTGCGCTTCCAGTATCGCAACA
AGTTCCTCCCCAAGGGAATCAAGATCGTCGGATATGCCCGGACAAACATGGACCATGAGGAGTACCTGAG
GCGTGTGCGCTCATACATCAAGACCCCTACCAAGGAAATCGAAGAGCAGCTGGACAGCTTCTGCCAGTTC
TGCACCTACATTTCCGGTCAATATGACAAGGATGACTCGTTCATCAACCTCAACAAGCACCTCGAGGAGA
TTGAGAAGGGCCAGAAGGAGCAGAACAGAATCTACTACATGGCCCTCCCTCCCAGCGTTTTCACCACCGT
TTCCGACCAACTTAAGCGCAACTGCTACCCCAAGAACGGCGTTGCCCGTATCATCGTGAGTCAATCCTGG
GCTGGTATCACCCTGCCATTGGTCATTATTCTTACTCGCTTGTTTTCCTATTTCACAGGTAGAGAAGCCT
TTCGGCAAGGACCTTCAGAGCTCGCGCGATCTCCAAAAAGCCCTGGAGCCTAACTGGAAGGAAGAGGAGA
TCTTCCGTATCGACCACTACCTGGGTAAGGAGATGGTCAAGAACATCCTTATCATGCGCTTCGGAAACGA
ATTCTTCAACGCCACCTGGAACCGTCACCACATCGATAACGTTCAGGTACGACCTTGCGCTATCCAATTG
GCCTATTGATTTACTTGCTAAATTGTCGCTTCTATCATTAGATCACATTCAAGGAGCCCTTCGGCACTGA
GGGACGTGGTGGTTACTTCGATGAATTCGGCATCATCCGTGATGTCATGCAGAACCGTACGTTCAAAGTC
ACGCTCGACATCTCCGACATGATGCTGATAAAAATCTCTCCTAGACCTTCTCCAGGTGTTGACGCTGCTC
GCTATGGAGCGCCCCATTTCCTTCTCCGCCGAGGACATCCGTGACGAGAAGGTACAGTGTGCGCTTGACT
ATTGGTTGTGCTGGGTTACTGACACTTAACCAGGTTCGTGTCCTCCGTGCGATGGACGCCATTGAGCCCA
AGAACGTCATTATTGGCCAGTACGGAAAGTCTCTGGATGGCAGCAAGCCCGCCTACAAGGAGGACGAAAC
CGTTCCCCAGGATTCCCGCTGCCCCACCTTCTGCGCTATGGTCGCCTACATCAAGAACGAGAGGTGGGAC
GGTGTTCCTTTCATCATGAAGGCTGGCAAGGGTATGTACCTCTTTCCAAGCGATCATAGCACCGATTGGT
ATACTAATAATTCGCAGCCTTGAACGAGCAGAAAACCGAGATCCGTATCCAGTTCCGTGACGTTACCTCC
GGAATTTTCAAGGACATCCCTCGCAACGAGCTCGTTATCCGCGTCCAGCCCAACGAGTCCGTGTACATCA
AGATGAACTCCAAGCTGCCTGGCCTGTCCATGCAGACGGTTGTGACTGAGCTCGACCTCACCTACCGCCG
CCGCTTCTCCGACCTCAAGATCCCCGAAGCCTACGAGTCTCTGATCCTGGATGCTCTGAAGGGCGACCAC
TCCAACTTCGTCCGTGACGATGAGCTGGATGCCAGCTGGAGGATCTTCACCCCTCTCCTGCACTACCTGG
ATGACAACAAGGAGATCATCCCCATGGAATACCCCTACGGTACGTGCACTTCTTGCAATTTGTCTAAATC
GCTTACATACTGACCAACGCGCAGGCTCCCGCGGACCCGCCGTCCTTGATGACTTCACCGCGTCCTTCGG
CTACAAGTTCAGCGATGCTGCTGGCTACCAGTGGCCCTTGACTTCCACCCCCAACCGTCTGTAAGCTTGA
TCCACTTAACGTTACTGAAATCATCAAACAGCTTGACGAATCTGGATATAAGATCGTTGGTGTCGATGTC
AGCTCCGGAGTTGAGACAAATGGTGTTCAGGATCTCGATAAGATACGTTCATTTGTCCAAGCAGCAAAGA
GTGCCTTCTAGTGATTTAATAGCTCCATGTCAACAAGAATAAAACGCGTTTCGGGTTTACCTCTTCCAGA
TACAGCTCATCTGCAATGCATTAATGCATTGGACCTCGCAACCCTAGTACGCCCTTCAGGCTCCGGCGAA
GCAGAAGAATAGCTTAGCAGAGTCTATTTTCATTTTCGGGAGACGAGATCAAGCAGATCAACGGTCGTCA
AGAGTCCTACGAGACTGAGGAATCCGCTCTTGGCTCCACGCGACTATATATTTGTCTCTAATTGTACTTT
GACATGCTCCTCTTCTTTACTCTGATAGCTTGACTATGAAAATTCCGTCACCAGCCCCTGGGTTCGCAAA
GATAATTGCACTGTTTCTTCCTTGAACTCTCAAGCCTACAGGACACACATTCATCGTAGGTATAAACCTC
GAAAATCATTCCTACTAAGATGGGTATACAATAGTAACCATGCATGGTTGCCTAGTGAATGCTCCGTAAC
ACCCAATACGCCGGCCGAAACTTTTTTACAACTCTCCTATGAGTCGTTTACCCAGAATGCACAGGTACAC
TTGTTTAGAGGTAATCCTTCTTTCTAGAAGTCCTCGTGTACTGTGTAAGCGCCCACTCCACATCTCCACT
CGCTCCGGGGAGACGGGCACAAGGTTCATGAACCGAAGAGGATGGGAACCCCGACCATGGCCTGCGGCCG
CAGCTATCAGTCCTCTCAGCTGACGCCCCTCACGAACCCTCGCACTCTCCCGAAATGCTCTTCGGTGTCC
ATGGCGCATCATCTCAGCAGCATCCCATGTCAAACCATGGCTTTGGGCCCACGGACTCTGTGGCCCTGCC
GCAACATCACCATCACCATCGACTCCCGCCCCATGCAGCGCTGCGCGCCCCAGGGCGTCATGGAGTGAAT
GTGGAATCTCCTCCTTTGCCCTCGGGCCCGCCGAGTGTGGTGGGCCAGCCTGGAATGCCTGATCCAGCCC
CCAGGCCTCGAGGACCAAAACTGAAGTTTACTCCCGAAGAGGACGCTCTACTGGTGGAGTTGAAGGAAAA
CAAGAACTTGACGTGGAAGCAAATTGCAGACTTCTTCCCGGGCCGAACGAGCGGTACCTTGCAAGTCCGA
TACTGCACCAAGCTGAAGGCTAAGGATGTAGCTTGGAGTGACGAAATGGTTCGATTTGCTCCTGATGTAT
TTCTACGCCTGTCTCACACATGCTAATGAAGGGAATAGGTACAAAGGCTGCAGCGGGCAATGCACGAGTA
CGAGAACGATCGGTGGCGCATCATTGCAGGGAAGGTTGGAAATGGCTTCACCCCAGCTGCTTGCCGCGAG
AAAGCCATGCAGCTCCATGAGTAAAAGCGTTGGGGAATTTTCATATTTATATCTACTGTCGCCAGATTCG
GCCCTGCTTGGACCCTCTGATCTCCTTACTCTCCATATTGGTTCAAATGTCGGGTCACCGATAGGGCTGG
TGGTGCAGGCTTGTTGTAGGCACGGGAGGATGATCAGCATAACTCTGAGTCACTATAGGGACGGGTTGAT
GTAAGGTATTAAGTGATGTATGATAATTCATTTTAGCCCGGGGGAACATATGGCGCCGGCATTTGTTCGT
TCGCAATGAACCGACACTAGCGTCCGCTCTCGCAGTTTAGCACCGGCTGATCCCGGGCTGAACGCGGCCA
TTGCTCGGCCGGGGCATGTGTTCCTTATCTACGGCAGACCGCAGATGACCACTGGAGCAGATTATAGACC
CTAAGCCCTAAGCCGGACACCCAATCGAGTAGGTCTGCGGACCAGGTCACTGCGGGCAGCCGGAGAAGCT
CCGCAACCAATCAATCCCCGGCGCTGACTAAGGGCAGGCGACCACGGGCCGAAGCGGCTTCAAACTCACC
TCAACCTCCAAACTCCCTCATCTCCAAACGTCCTTGCCTTGTCTGCCGTCATTGCAACCCACCCACCAGG
ACACATGAGCAGCAAGTCCCAGCTCACCTACACTGCCCGTGCCAGCAAGCATCCCAATGCTCTGGCGAAG
AGGCTGTTCGAGATTGCCGAGGCCAAGAAAACCAATGTGACTGTCTCGGCTGACGTTACCACCACTAAGG
AGCTACTAGATCTTGCTGACCGTCTCGGTCCCTACATTGCCGTGATCAAAACCCACATCGATATCCTCTC
TGATTTCAGCAACGAGACTATTGAGGGACTTAAGGCTCTCGCGCAGAAGCACAACTTTCTCATCTTCGAG
GACCGCAAGTTCATTGACATCGGCAACACGGTCCAGAAGCAATACCACGGCGGTACCCTCCGTATCTCGG
AATGGGCCCACATCATCAACTGCAGCATTCTCCCTGGTGAGGGTATCGTCGAGGCTCTCGCTCAGACGGC
GTCTGCACCGGACTTCGCCTACGGCCCCGAACGCGGTCTGTTGATCTTGGCAGAGATGACCTCTAAGGGC
TCCTTGGCTACCGGCCAGTACACTACTTCCTCGGTCGATTATGCCCGGAAATACAAGAACTTCGTTATGG
GATTCGTGTCGACGCGCGCGTTGGGTGAGGTGCAGTCGGAAGTCAGCTCTCCTTCGGATGAGGAGGACTT
TGTGGTTTTCACGACTGGTGTGAACATTAACCTCCAAGTCGCAATTGACCTACGCTTATGCTGCAGACGC
GTTACGTATCGGATCCAGAATTCGTGATATCTGAATTCGTCGACAAGCTTATTTTTTGTATACTGTTTTG
TGATAGCACGAAGTTTTTCCACGGTATCTTGTTAAAAATATATATTTGTGGCGGGCTTACCTACATCAAA
TTAATAAGAGACTAATTATAAACTAAACACACAAGCAAGCTACTTTAGGGTAAAAGTTTATAAATGCTTT
TGACGTATAAACGTTGCTTGTATTTATTATTACAATTAAAGGTGGATAGAAAACCTAGAGACTAGTTAGA
AACTAATCTCAGGTTTGCGTTAAACTAAATCAGAGCCCGAGAGGTTAACAGAACCTAGAAGGGGACTAGA
TATCCGGGTAGGGAAACAAAAAAAAAAAACAAGACAGCCACATATTAGGGAGACTAGTTAGAAGCTAGTT
CCAGGACTAGGAAAATAAAAGACAATGATACCACAGTCTAGTTGACAACTAGATAGATTCTAGATTGAGG
CCAAAGTCTCTGAGATCCAGGTTAGTTGCAACTAATACTAGTTAGTATCTAGTCTCCTATAACTCTGAAG
CTAGAATAACTTACTACTATTATCCTCACCACTGTTCAGCTGCGCAAACGGAGTGATTGCAAGGTGTTCA
GAGACTAGTTATTGACTAGTCAGTGACTAGCAATAACTAACAAGGTATTAACCTACCATGTCTGCCATCA
CCCTGCACTTCCTCGGGCTCAGCAGCCTTTTCCTCCTCATTTTCATGCTCATTTTCCTTGTTTAAGACTG
TGACTAGTCAAAGACTAGTCCAGAACCACAAAGGAGAAATGTCTTACCACTTTCTTCATTGCTTGTCTCT
TTTGCATTATCCATGTCTGCAACTAGTTAGAGTCTAGTTAGTGACTAGTCCGACGAGGACTTGCTTGTCT
CCGGATTGTTGGAGGAACTCTCCAGGGCCTCAAGATCCACAACAGAGCCTTCTAGATGACTGGTCAATAA
CTAGTTGGTCTTTGTCTGAGTCTGACTTACGAGGTTGCATACTCGCTCCCTTTGCCTCGTCAATCGATGA
GAAAAAGCGCCAAAACTCGCAATATGGCTTTGAACCACACGGTGCTGAGACTAGTTAGAATCTAGTCCCA
AACTAGCTTGGATAGCTTACCTTTGCCCTTTGCGTTGCGACAGGTCTTGCAGGGTATGGTTCCTTTCTCA
CCAGCTGATTTAGCTGCCTTGCTACCCTCACGGCGGATCTGCATAAAGAGTGGCTAGAGGTTATAAATTA
GCACTGATCCTAGGTACGGGGCTGAATGTAACTTGCCTTTCCTTTCTCATCGCGCGGCAAGACAGGCTTG
CTCAAATTCCTACCAGTCACAGGGGTATGCACGGCGTACGGACCACTTGAACTAGTCACAGATTAGTTAG
CAACTAGTCTGCATTGAATGGCTGTACTTACGGGCCCTCGCCATTGTCCTGATCATTTCCAGCTTCACCC
TCGTTGCTGCAAAGTAGTTAGTGACTAGTCAAGGACTAGTTGAAATGGGAGAAGAAACTCACGAATTCTC
GACACCCTTAGTATTGTGGTCCTTGGACTTGGTGCTGCTATATATTAGCTAATACACTAGTTAGACTCAC
AGAAACTTACGCAGCTCGCTTGCGCTTCTTGGTAGGAGTCGGGGTTGGGAGAACAGTGCCTTCAAACAAG
CCTTCATACCATGCTACTTGACTAGTCAGGGACTAGTCACCAAGTAATCTAGATAGGACTTGCCTTTGGC
CTCCATCAGTTCCTTCATAGTGGGAGGTCCATTGTGCAATGTAAACTCCATGCCGTGGGAGTTCTTGTCC
TTCAAGTGCTTGACCAATATGTTTCTGTTGGCAGAGGGAACCTGTCAACTAGTTAATAACTAGTCAGAAA
CTAGTATAGCAGTAGACTCACTGTACGCTTGAGGCATCCCTTCACTCGGCAGTAGACTTCATATGGATGG
ATATCAGGCACGCCATTGTCGTCCTGTGGACTAGTCAGTAACTAGGCTTAAAGCTAGTCGGGTCGGCTTA
CTATCTTGAAATCCGGCAGCGTAAGCTCCCCGTCCTTAACTGCCTCGAGATAGTGACAGTACTCTGGGGA
CTTTCGGAGATCGTTATCGCGAATGCTCGGCATACTAATCGTTGACTAGTCTTGGACTAGTCCCGAGCAA
AAAGGATTGGAGGAGGAGGAGGAAGGTGAGAGTGAGACAAAGAGCGAAATAAGAGCTTCAAAGGCTATCT
CTAAGCAGTATGAAGGTTAAGTATCTAGTTCTTGACTAGATTTAAAAGAGATTTCGACTAGTTATGTACC
TGGAGTTTGGATATAGGAATGTGTTGTGGTAACGAAATGTAAGGGGGAGGAAAGAAAAAGTCGGTCAAGA
GGTAACTCTAAGTCGGCCATTCCTTTTTGGGAGGCGCTAACCATAAACGGCATGGTCGACTTAGAGTTAG
CTCAGGGAATTTAGGGAGTTATCTGCGACCACCGAGGAACGGCGGAATGCCAAAGAATCCCGATGGAGCT
CTAGCTGGCGGTTGACAACCCCACCTTTTGGCGTTTCTGCGGCGTTGCAGGCGGGACTGGATACTTCGTA
GAACCAGAAAGGCAAGGCAGAACGCGCTCAGCAAGAGTGTTGGAAGTGATAGCATGATGTGCCTTGTTAA
CTAGGTCAAAATCTGCAGTATGCTTGATGTTATCCAAAGTGTGAGAGAGGAAGGTCCAAACATACACGAT
TGGGAGAGGGCCTAGGTATAAGAGTTTTTGAGTAGAACGCATGTGAGCCCAGCCATCTCGAGGAGATTAA
ACACGGGCCGGCATTTGATGGCTATGTTAGTACCCCAATGGAAAGCCTGAGAGTCCAGTGGCGCTAATTC
ATGAATAACGGTGAGACTAGCGGCCGGTCCCCTTATCCCAGCTGTTCCACGTTGGCCTGCCCCTCAGTTA
GCGCTCAACTCAATGCCCCTCACTGGCGAGGCGAGGGCAAGGATGGAGGGGCAGCATCGCCTGAGTTGGA
GCAAAGCGGCCGCCATGGGAGCAGCGAACCAACGGAGGGATGCCGTGCTTTGTCGTGGCTGCTGTGGCCA
ATCCGGGCCCTTGGTTGGCTCACAGAGCGTTGCTGTGAGTCCATGAGCTATTATTGCTAGGTACAGTATA
GAGAGAGGAGAGAGAGAGAGAGAGAGAGAGGGGAAAAAAGGTGAGGTTGAAGTGAGAAAAAAAAAAAAAA
AAATCCAACCACTGACGGCTGCCGGCTCTGCCACCCCCCTCCCTCCACCCCAGACCACCTGCACACTCAG
CGCGCAGCATCACCTAATCTTGGCTCGCCTTCCCGCAGCTCAGGTTGTTTTTTTTTTCTCTCTCCCTCGT
CGAAGCCGCCCTTGTTCCCTTATTTATTTCCCTCTCCATCCTTGTCTGCCTTTGGTCCATCTGCCCCTTT
GTCTGCATCTCTTTTGCACGCATCGCCTTATCGTCGTCTCTTTTTTCACTCACGGGAGCTTGACGATGAC
CTGACTCGTGAGCCTCACCTGCTGATTTCTCTCCCCCCCTCCCGACCGGCTTGACTTTTGTTTCTCCTCC
AGTACCTTATCGCGAAGCCGGAAGAACCTCTTAACCTCTAGATGAAAAAGCCTGAACTCACCGCGACGTC
TGTCGAGAAGTTCCTGATCGAAAAGTTCGACAGCGTCTCCGACCTGATGCAGCTCTCGGAGGGCGAAGAA
TCTCGTGCTTTCAGCTTCGATGTAGGAGGGCGTGGATATGTCCTGCGGGTAAATAGCTGCGCCGATGGTT
TCTACAAAGATCGTTATGTTTATCGGCACTTTGCATCGGCCGCGCTCCCGATTCCGGAAGTGCTTGACAT
TGGGGAATTCAGCGAGAGCCTGACCTATTGCATCTCCCGCCGTGCACAGGGTGTCACGTTGCAAGACCTG
CCTGAAACCGAACTGCCCGCTGTTCTGCAGCCGGTCGCGGAGGCCATGGATGCGATCGCTGCGGCCGATC
TCAGCCAGACGAGCGGGTTCGGCCCATTCGGACCGCAAGGAATCGGTCAATACACTACATGGCGTGATTT
CATATGCGCGATTGCTGATCCCCATGTGTATCACTGGCAAACTGTGATGGACGACACCGTCAGTGCGTCC
GTCGCGCAGGCTCTCGATGAGCTGATGCTTTGGGCCGAGGACTGCCCCGAAGTCCGGCACCTCGTGCACG
CGGATTTCGGCTCCAACAATGTCCTGACGGACAATGGCCGCATAACAGCGGTCATTGACTGGAGCGAGGC
GATGTTCGGGGATTCCCAATACGAGGTCGCCAACATCTTCTTCTGGAGGCCGTGGTTGGCTTGTATGGAG
CAGCAGACGCGCTACTTCGAGCGGAGGCACCCGGAGCTTGCAGGATCGCCGCGGCTCCGGGCGTATATGC
TCCGCATTGGTCTTGACCAACTCTATCAGAGCTTGGTTGACGGCAATTTCGATGATGCAGCTTGGGCGCA
GGGTCGATGCGACGCAATCGTCCGATCCGGAGCCGGGACTGTCGGGCGTACACAAATCGCCCGCAGAAGC
GCGGCCGTCTGGACCGATGGCTGTGTAGAAGTACTCGCCGATAGTGGAAACCGACGCCCCAGCACTCGTC
CGAGGGCAAAGGAATAGATGCATGGCTTTCGTGACCGGGCTTCAAACAATGATGTGCGATGGTGTGGTTC
CCGGTTGGCGGAGTCTTTGTCTACTTTGGTTGTCTGTCGCAGGTCGGTAGACCGCAAATGAGCAACTGAT
GGATTGTTGCCAGCGATACTATAATTCACATGGATGGTCTTTGTCGATCAGTAGCTAGTGAGAGAGAGAG
AACATCTATCCACAATGTCGAGTGTCTATTAGACATACTCCGAGAATAAAGTCAACTGTGTCTGTGATCT
AAAGATCGATTCGGCAGTCGAGTAGCGTATAACAACTCCGAGTACCAGCGAAAGCACGTCGTGACAGGAG
CAGGGCTTTGCCAACTGCGCAACCTTGCTTGAATGAGGATACACGGGGTGCAACATGGCTGTACTGATCC
ATCGCAACCAAAATTTCTGTTTATAGATCAAGCTGGTAGATTCCAATTACTCCACCTCTTGCGCTTCTCC
ATGACATGTAAGTGCACGTGGAAACCATACCCAAATTGCCTACAGCTGCGGAGCATGAGCCTATGGCGAT
CAGTCTGGTCATGTTAACCAGCCTGTGCTCTGACGTTAATGCAGAATAGCTTCGCGTGATCTTACGGCAT
TATACGTATGATCGGTCCACGATCAGCTAGATTATCTAGTCAGCTTGATGTCATAGCTGTTTCCTGAGGC
TCAATACTGACCATTTAAATCATACCTGACCTCCATAGCAGAAAGTCAAAAGCCTCCGACCGGAGGCTTT
TGACTTGATCGGCACGTAAGAGGTTCCAACTTTCACCATAATGAAATAAGATCACTACCGGGCGTATTTT
TTGAGTTATCGAGATTTTCAGGAGCTAAGGAAGCTAAAATGAGCCATATTCAACGGGAAACGTCTTGCTT
GAAGCCGCGATTAAATTCCAACATGGATGCTGATTTATATGGGTATAAATGGGCTCGCGATAATGTCGGG
CAATCAGGTGCGACAATCTATCGATTGTATGGGAAGCCCGATGCGCCAGAGTTGTTTCTGAAACATGGCA
AAGGTAGCGTTGCCAATGATGTTACAGATGAGATGGTCAGGCTAAACTGGCTGACGGAATTTATGCCTCT
TCCGACCATCAAGCATTTTATCCGTACTCCTGATGATGCATGGTTACTCACCACTGCGATCCCAGGGAAA
ACAGCATTCCAGGTATTAGAAGAATATCCTGATTCAGGTGAAAATATTGTTGATGCGCTGGCAGTGTTCC
TGCGCCGGTTGCATTCGATTCCTGTTTGTAATTGTCCTTTTAACGGCGATCGCGTATTTCGTCTCGCTCA
GGCGCAATCACGAATGAATAACGGTTTGGTTGGTGCGAGTGATTTTGATGACGAGCGTAATGGCTGGCCT
GTTGAACAAGTCTGGAAAGAAATGCATAAACTCTTGCCATTCTCACCGGATTCAGTCGTCACTCATGGTG
ATTTCTCACTTGATAACCTTATTTTTGACGAGGGGAAATTAATAGGTTGTATTGATGTTGGACGAGTCGG
AATCGCAGACCGATACCAGGATCTTGCCATCCTATGGAACTGCCTCGGTGAGTTTTCTCCTTCATTACAG
AAACGGCTTTTTCAAAAATATGGTATTGATAATCCTGATATGAATAAATTGCAGTTTCACTTGATGCTCG
ATGAGTTTTTCTAATGAGGACCTAAATGTAATCACCTGGCTCACCTTCGGGTGGGCCTTTCTGCGTTGCT
GGCGTTTTTCCATAGGCTCCGCCCCCCTGACGAGCATCACAAAAATCGATGCTCAAGTCAGAGGTGGCGA
AACCCGACAGGACTATAAAGATACCAGGCGTTTCCCCCTGGAAGCTCCCTCGTGCGCTCTCCTGTTCCGA
CCCTGCCGCTTACCGGATACCTGTCCGCCTTTCTCCCTTCGGGAAGCGTGGCGCTTTCTCATAGCTCACG
CTGTAGGTATCTCAGTTCGGTGTAGGTCGTTCGCTCCAAGCTGGGCTGTGTGCACGAACCCCCCGTTCAG
CCCGACCGCTGCGCCTTATCCGGTAACTATCGTCTTGAGTCCAACCCGGTAAGACACGACTTATCGCCAC
TGGCAGCAGCCACTGGTAACAGGATTAGCAGAGCGAGGTATGTAGGCGGTGCTACAGAGTTCTTGAAGTG
GTGGCCTAACTACGGCTACACTAGAAGAACAGTATTTGGTATCTGCGCTCTGCTGAAGCCAGTTACCTCG
GAAAAAGAGTTGGTAGCTCTTGATCCGGCAAACAAACCACCGCTGGTAGCGGTGGTTTTTTTGTTTGCAA
GCAGCAGATTACGCGCAGAAAAAAAGGATCTCAAGAAGATCCTTTGATTTTCTACCGAAGAAAGGCCCAC
CCGTGTAAAACGACGGCCAGTTTATCTAGTCAGCTTGATTCTAGCTGATCGTGGACCGGAAGGTGAGCCA
GTGAGTTGATTGCAGTCCAGTTACGCTGGAGTCTGAGGCTCGTCCTGAATGATATGCGGCCCGCTGTAGG
TCAATTGCGACTTGGAGGAAGGGATCCGCCAAGGATGCTCTGGATCCGCATCCGGCCGCTCTTGCGCCCC
ATCAATCGCCCGACTATAAATCGAACTACTTTCGGCATCTTCTAGACTTCCTAATACCGCCTAGTCATAG
CAGATTCAAGCTGAGAACACCACAAGTAAATATCACCCATCATGCTTACCCTGACCGTCCCTGAAAACTA
CGGGTATGTGCCAATTCTACAATTCCTTGCAGACAATGCCATTCTCCCCATGAAGTCTGATGCTAACTAT
CCTGCAGCTCTGTCATTGCCGTCGCTCTGGGTGCCATCCCCGTCCTGAGCTTCGTCCATGGCGCCGTCGT
GTCTCGTCTCCGCAAGGAAGCTGATTGCCCCTACCCTCACTGCTATGCGACCGTAGAGCAGTGCAAGACC
AACGTAAGCCAACCTCACACAAACAGGATTCCTCGAGCTAACATACATTCCGAACCGTGCAGCCCAAGGC
CGAGCAGTTCAACTGCGCTCAGCGCGCTCATGCCAACTTCCTTGAGAACTCCAGCCAAACTATGCTCTTC
CTCCTGGTAGCTGGACTGAAGTACCCCCAGTTGGCGACTGGCCTCGGAAGCATCTGGGTCCTCGGTCGCT
CACTGTTCCTTTACGGATATGTGTACTCCGGCAAGCCGCGGGGTCGCGGTCGTTTGTACGGCAGCTTCTA
CTTGCTTGCACAGGGAGCTCTCTGGGGCTTGACGTCTTTTGGAGTTGCGAGGGAGTTGATTTCCTACTTC
TAAGTTTGGACTGAATCCGTGGTGTGATTGAGGTGATTGGCGATGTTTGGCTATACCAGCTATATGTAAT
AATCTCTACTGTATACTACTATTCAACGCATTTTACTATGCGTGCTGCTAGGGTCGGCAATGACAATGGC
AATCTGACTGACGTGGTCTATTTCTCCATGTGCAGCAGGGAATACGAGCTCCAATGGACCTCGGGAGTGG
CACAGTCAATGGCAAGGAAACT
Features (pLannotate 1.2.2; 19 found; start..end, strand, type, name):
     63..570     +  promoter       gpdA promoter (fragment): gpdA; promoter from the Aspergillus nidulans glyceraldehyde-3-phosphate dehydrogenase gene (Punt et al., 1990)
    619..734     +  intron         gpdA intron: gpdA; intron from the Aspergillus nidulans glyceraldehyde-3-phosphate dehydrogenase gene (Punt et al., 1990)
    752..1498    +  CDS            rtTA-Advanced: improved tetracycline-controlled transactivator In the Tet-On® system, rtTA-Advanced binds to the Tet-responsive element and stimulates transcription only in the presence of tetracycline or doxycycline.
   1846..2116    +  protein_bind   tetracycline response element: contains seven copies of the tetracycline operator tetO tetracycline repressor TetR
   2186..2301    +  intron         gpdA intron: gpdA; intron from the Aspergillus nidulans glyceraldehyde-3-phosphate dehydrogenase gene (Punt et al., 1990)
   2931..3275    +  CDS            ZW (fragment): G6PD_HYACE - Experimental evidence at transcript level: Swiss-Prot protein existence level 2. Cytosolic glucose-6-phosphate dehydrogenase that catalyzes the first and rate-limiting step of the oxidative branch within the pentose phosphate pathway/shunt, an alternative route to glycolysis for the dissimilation of carbohydrates and a major source of reducing power and metabolic intermediates for fatty acid and nucleic acid biosynthetic processes. From Hyalophora cecropia (Cecropia moth).
   3349..4524    +  CDS            G6PD_CYBJA (fragment): Experimental evidence at protein level: Swiss-Prot protein existence level 1. Catalyzes the rate-limiting step of the oxidative pentose- phosphate pathway, which represents a route for the dissimilation of carbohydrates besides glycolysis. The main function of this enzyme is to provide reducing power (NADPH) and pentose phosphates for fatty acid and nucleic acid synthesis (By similarity). From Cyberlindnera jadinii (Torula yeast) (Pichia jadinii).
   4580..4681    +  CDS            gsdA (fragment): G6PD_ASPNG - Also known as g6pdh. Experimental evidence at transcript level: Swiss-Prot protein existence level 2. Catalyzes the rate-limiting step of the oxidative pentose- phosphate pathway, which represents a route for the dissimilation of carbohydrates besides glycolysis. The main function of this enzyme is to provide reducing power (NADPH) and pentose phosphates for fatty acid and nucleic acid synthesis (By similarity). From Aspergillus niger.
   4689..5462    +  terminator     trpC terminator: trpC; transcription terminator from the Aspergillus nidulans trpC gene (Punt et al., 1987)
   6807..7451    +  CDS            URA3 (fragment): PYRF_YEAST - Experimental evidence at protein level: Swiss-Prot protein existence level 1. From Saccharomyces cerevisiae (strain ATCC 204508 / S288c) (Baker's yeast).
   7536..10351   -  rep_origin     AMA1 (fragment): replication origin from Aspergillus nidulans (Aleksenko and Clutterbuck, 1996)
  11102..12124   +  CDS            hph: KHYB_ECOLX - Experimental evidence at protein level: Swiss-Prot protein existence level 1. The aminoglycoside phosphotransferases achieve inactivation of their antibiotic substrates by phosphorylation. Only phosphorylates hygromycin and closely related compounds such as demethyl analogs and destomycin. From Escherichia coli.
  12854..12885   +  terminator     tonB terminator: bidirectional E. coli tonB-P14 transcription terminator
  12886..12988   +  promoter       cat promoter: promoter of the E. coli cat gene encoding chloramphenicol acetyltransferase
  12989..13804   +  CDS            KanR: aminoglycoside phosphotransferase; aph(3')-Ia; confers resistance to kanamycin in bacteria or G418 (Geneticin®) in eukaryotes
  13828..13855   +  terminator     T7Te terminator: phage T7 early transcription terminator
  13867..14454   -  rep_origin     ori: high-copy-number ColE1/pMB1/pBR322/pUC origin of replication
  14476..14495   -  terminator     T3Te terminator (fragment): phage T3 early transcription terminator
  14494..14511   -  CDS            lacZα (fragment): LacZα fragment of β-galactosidase; lacZ fragment
