[The description below was written by a language model from this plasmid's Addgene catalogue record and pLannotate feature annotations shown in this document.]
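Description:
pSF503 is a roughly 15.6 kb Golden Gate-assembled "BB3"-level plasmid for *Aspergillus niger*, built in the pMST635_BB3_L_AC_hyg_KanOri_pyrG5 backbone. It is propagated in *E. coli* through a high-copy ColE1/pUC-type origin and a kanamycin resistance gene (KanR) driven by the cat promoter and insulated by bacterial terminators. Selection in the fungus relies on the hygromycin phosphotransferase gene hph. The feature table also detects a large fragment of the *A. nidulans* AMA1 replication sequence. A URA3-like fragment is also annotated and most likely corresponds to pyrG (orotidine-5'-phosphate decarboxylase) sequence. That would fit the stated design of homologous flanks for integration at the pyrG locus, although the flanks themselves are not explicitly annotated.

The payload is a self-contained Tet-On system controlling gsdA (An02g12140), the *A. niger* glucose-6-phosphate dehydrogenase gene, whose product catalyses the rate-limiting, NADPH-generating step of the oxidative pentose phosphate pathway. An *A. nidulans* gpdA promoter fragment with its intron constitutively expresses the rtTA-Advanced transactivator. In the presence of doxycycline or tetracycline, rtTA binds a downstream response element containing seven tetO copies, followed by a second gpdA intron element, and activates gsdA transcription, which ends at the trpC terminator. The gsdA region appears in the annotation as several G6PD-homologous fragments, which probably reflects introns interrupting the coding sequence. Internal BsaI and BpiI sites were removed from the insert for cloning compatibility. The PAM site for a gsdA-targeting guide RNA was also mutated, presumably so this copy escapes Cas9 cleavage. The construct is used for inducible, titratable gsdA overexpression, and the associated publication examines the gene's regulation and its impact on growth and citric acid production.
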