Addgene plasmid #222587: pSF503
Purpose: BB3 gsdA tet-on overexpression cassette with homologous flanks for integration at pyrG locus
Depositing lab: Matthias Steiger. Depositing organization: Technische Universitaet Wien. Publication: Regulation of the Glucose-6-phosphate dehydrogenase encoding gene gsdA and its impact on growth and citric acid production in Aspergillus niger. Matthias Steiger. PLOS One 10.1371/journal.pone.0321363.
Backbone
  Vector backbone: pMST635_BB3_L_AC_hyg_KanOri_pyrG5
  Backbone manufacturer: Michael Sauer (Sarkari et al. 2017) Addgene #90280
  Total vector size (bp): 15636
  Vector type: Bacterial Expression ; A. niger
  Selectable markers: Hygromycin
Growth in bacteria
  Bacterial resistance: Kanamycin, 50 μg/mL
  Growth temperature: 37°C
  Growth strain: DH5alpha
  Copy number: High Copy
Gene/Insert
  Gene/Insert name: gsdA
  Insert size (bp): 1516
  Mutation: Internal BsaI and BpiI sites removed from insert, PAM site for gRNA1(gsdA) mutated
  Entrez Gene: gsdA (a.k.a. An02g12140)
  Promoter: tet-on
  Cloning method: Golden Gate
  Sequencing primers: 5′ TCATGAATCATGCGGCCGCGCGTATCACGAGGCCCTTTCGACTTCACTCGAGTTTACCA
Terms and licenses: Academic/Nonprofit Terms; Industry Terms: Not Available to Industry
How to cite: pSF503 was a gift from Matthias Steiger (Addgene plasmid # 222587 ; http://n2t.net/addgene:222587 ; RRID:Addgene_222587)
